Addgene plasmid #162894: C122-E14: mKate
Purpose: Standard Gateway entry clone encoding mKate fluorescent protein
Depositing lab: Dominic Esposito. Depositing organization: National Cancer Institute (NCI). Publication: Combinatorial assembly of clone libraries using site-specific recombination. Wall VE, Garvey LA, Mehalko JL, Procter LV, Esposito D. Methods Mol Biol. 2014;1116:193-208. doi: 10.1007/978-1-62703-764-8_14. PubMed 24395366.
Backbone
  Vector backbone: pDonr253
  Vector type: Synthetic Biology
Growth in bacteria
  Bacterial resistance: Spectinomycin, 50 μg/mL
  Growth temperature: 37°C
  Growth strain: DH5alpha
  Copy number: High Copy
Gene/Insert
  Gene/Insert name: monomeric Kate fluorescent protein (alt name: mKate)
  Species: Synthetic
  Cloning method: Gateway Cloning
Terms and licenses: Academic/Nonprofit Terms; Industry Terms: Not Available to Industry
How to cite: C122-E14: mKate was a gift from Dominic Esposito (Addgene plasmid # 162894 ; http://n2t.net/addgene:162894 ; RRID:Addgene_162894)
