[The description below was written by a language model from this plasmid's Addgene catalogue record and pLannotate feature annotations shown in this document.]
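Description:
C122-E14: mKate is a Gateway entry clone built on the pDonr253 donor backbone, carrying a synthetic coding sequence for the monomeric far-red fluorescent protein mKate. The sequenced plasmid is about 3.9 kb and is propagated in E. coli at high copy from a ColE1/pUC-type origin. Selection is with spectinomycin, conferred by the aadA (SmR) aminoglycoside adenylyltransferase gene, which appears to be driven by a fragment of a class 1 integron Pc promoter lying upstream. The backbone also carries an incP oriT, along with small remnants of lacI, lacZα, traJ, a gentamicin resistance gene and pUC polylinker sequence that are annotation fragments rather than functional parts.

The fluorescent protein open reading frame sits between two Gateway attL recombination sites, so it can be transferred by an LR Clonase reaction into attR-containing destination vectors. The automated annotation labels the upstream site as attL3 and the downstream site as a partial attL2, and it calls the insert Neptune. Neptune is a far-red protein from the same Entacmaea quadricolor lineage as mKate, so this label most likely reflects sequence similarity rather than a different insert, and the catalogue identity is mKate. rrnB T1 and T2 terminators lie upstream of the cassette and shield it from read-through transcription, while a T7 promoter lies just outside the downstream att site, pointing back toward the insert. No promoter for expressing mKate is annotated in the entry clone itself, so expression depends on the destination vector or on other elements it is combined with. The record describes the plasmid as a standard entry clone, and the associated work concerns combinatorial assembly of clone libraries by site-specific recombination, suggesting use as a modular reporter or fusion part.
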