Features (pLannotate 1.2.2; 16 found; start..end, strand, type, name):
    121..213     +  CDS            lacI (fragment): lac repressor; lacI; The lac repressor binds to the lac operator to inhibit transcription in E. coli. This inhibition can be relieved by adding lactose or isopropyl-β-D-thiogalactopyranoside (IPTG).
    268..295     -  terminator     rrnB T2 terminator: transcription terminator T2 from the E. coli rrnB gene
    427..470     +  terminator     rrnB T1 terminator: Escherichia coli rrnB; transcription terminator T1 from the E. coli rrnB gene
    517..553     -  CDS            lacZα (fragment): LacZα fragment of β-galactosidase; lacZ fragment
    570..665     +  protein_bind   attL3: mutant version of attL; recombination site for the Gateway® LR reaction LR Clonase™
    671..1402    +  CDS            Neptune: Neptune is a basic (constitutively fluorescent) far red fluorescent protein published in 2009, derived from Entacmaea quadricolor. It is reported to be a rapidly-maturing dimer with moderate acid sensitivity.
   1389..1482    -  protein_bind   attL2 (fragment): mutant version of attL; recombination site for the Gateway® LR reaction LR Clonase™
   1500..1518    -  promoter       T7 promoter: promoter for bacteriophage T7 RNA polymerase
   1708..1731    +  promoter       Pc promoter (fragment): intI1 (promoter lies within the coding sequence); class 1 integron promoter
   1907..1963    +  CDS            GmR (fragment): gentamycin acetyltransferase; aacC1; confers resistance to gentamycin
   1970..2761    +  CDS            SmR: aminoglycoside adenylyltransferase (Murphy, 1985); aadA; confers resistance to spectinomycin and streptomycin
   2765..2802    -  misc_feature   MCS (fragment): pUC18/19 multiple cloning site
   2805..2850    -  CDS            traJ (fragment): oriT-recognizing protein; traJ
   2883..2992    -  oriT           oriT: incP origin of transfer
   3129..3166    +  misc_feature   MCS (fragment): pUC18/19 multiple cloning site
   3252..3840    +  rep_origin     ori: high-copy-number ColE1/pMB1/pBR322/pUC origin of replication
>Addgene plasmid #162894 | C122-E14: mKate | addgene full sequence | sequence record 330662 | Addgene NGS Result
CTTTCCTGCGTTATCCCCTGATTCTGTGGATAACCGTATTACCGCCTTTGAGTGAGCTGATACCGCTCGC
CGCAGCCGAACGACCGAGCGCAGCGAGTCAGTGAGCGAGGAAGCGGAAGAGCGCCCAATACGCAAACCGC
CTCTCCCCGCGCGTTGGCCGATTCATTAATGCAGCTGGCACGACAGGTTTCCCGACTGGAAAGCGGGCAG
TGAGCGCAACGCAATTAATACGCGTACCGCTAGCCAGGAAGAGTTTGTAGAAACGCAAAAAGGCCATCCG
TCAGGATGGCCTTCTGCTTAGTTTGATGCCTGGCAGTTTATGGCGGGCGTCCTGCCCGCCACCCTCCGGG
CCGTTGCTTCACAACGTTCAAATCCGCTCCCGGCGGATTTGTCCTACTCAGGAGAGCGTTCACCGACAAA
CAACAGATAAAACGAAAGGCCCAGTCTTCCGACTGAGCCTTTCGTTTTATTTGATGCCTGGCAGTTCCCT
ACTCTCGCGTTAACGCTAGCATGGATGTTTTCCCAGTCACGACGTTGTAAAACGACGGCCAGTCTTAAGC
TCGGGCCCCAAATAATGATTTTATTTTGACTGATAGTGACCTGTTCGTTGCAACAAATTGATGAGCAATG
CTTTTTTATAATGCCAACTTTGTACAAAAAAGTTGGCACCATGGTGTCTAAGGGCGAAGAGCTGATTAAG
GAGAACATGCACATGAAGCTGTACATGGAGGGCACCGTGAACAACCACCACTTCAAGTGCACATCCGAGG
GCGAAGGCAAGCCCTACGAGGGCACCCAGACCATGAGAATCAAGGTGGTCGAGGGCGGCCCTCTCCCCTT
CGCCTTCGACATCCTGGCTACCAGCTTCATGTACGGCAGCAAAACCTTCATCAACCACACCCAGGGCATC
CCCGACTTCTTTAAGCAGTCCTTCCCTGAGGGCTTCACATGGGAGAGAGTCACCACATACGAAGACGGGG
GCGTGCTGACCGCTACCCAGGACACCAGCCTCCAGGACGGCTGCCTCATCTACAACGTCAAGATCAGAGG
GGTGAACTTCCCATCCAACGGCCCTGTGATGCAGAAGAAAACACTCGGCTGGGAGGCCTCCACCGAGATG
CTGTACCCCGCTGACGGCGGCCTGGAAGGCAGAAGCGACATGGCCCTGAAGCTCGTGGGCGGGGGCCACC
TGATCTGCAACTTGAAGACCACATACAGATCCAAGAAACCCGCTAAGAACCTCAAGATGCCCGGCGTCTA
CTATGTGGACAGAAGACTGGAAAGAATCAAGGAGGCCGACAAAGAGACCTACGTCGAGCAGCACGAGGTG
GCTGTGGCCAGATACTGCGACCTCCCTAGCAAACTGGGGCACAAACTTAATTAATCAACTTTCTTGTACA
AAGTTGGCATTATAAGAAAGCATTGCTTATCAATTTGTTGCAACGAACAGGTCACTATCAGTCAAAATAA
AATCATTATTTGCCATCCAGCTGATATCCCCTATAGTGAGTCGTATTACATGGTCATAGCTGTTTCCTGG
CAGCTCTGGCCCGTGTCTCAAAATCTCTGATGTTACATTGCACAAGATAAAAATATATCATCATGCCTCC
TCTAGACCAGCCAGGACAGAAATGCCTCGACTTCGCTGCTACCCAAGGTTGCCGGGTGACGCACACCGTG
GAAACGGATGAAGGCACGAACCCAGTGGACATAAGCCTGTTCGGTTCGTAAGCTGTAATGCAAGTAGCGT
ATGCGCTCACGCAACTGGTCCAGAACCTTGACCGAACGCAGCGGTGGTAACGGCGCAGTGGCGGTTTTCA
TGGCTTGTTATGACTGTTTTTTTGGGGTACAGTCTATGCCTCGGGCATCCAAGCAGCAAGCGCGTTACGC
CGTGGGTCGATGTTTGATGTTATGGAGCAGCAACGATGTTACGCAGCAGGGCAGTCGCCCTAAAACAAAG
TTAAACATTATGAGGGAAGCGGTGATCGCCGAAGTATCGACTCAACTATCAGAGGTAGTTGGCGTCATCG
AGCGCCATCTCGAACCGACGTTGCTGGCCGTACATTTGTACGGCTCCGCAGTGGATGGCGGCCTGAAGCC
ACACAGTGATATTGATTTGCTGGTTACGGTGACCGTAAGGCTTGATGAAACAACGCGGCGAGCTTTGATC
AACGACCTTTTGGAAACTTCGGCTTCCCCTGGAGAGAGCGAGATTCTCCGCGCTGTAGAAGTCACCATTG
TTGTGCACGACGACATCATTCCGTGGCGTTATCCAGCTAAGCGCGAACTGCAATTTGGAGAATGGCAGCG
CAATGACATTCTTGCAGGTATCTTCGAGCCAGCCACGATCGACATTGATCTGGCTATCTTGCTGACAAAA
GCAAGAGAACATAGCGTTGCCTTGGTAGGTCCAGCGGCGGAGGAACTCTTTGATCCGGTTCCTGAACAGG
ATCTATTTGAGGCGCTAAATGAAACCTTAACGCTATGGAACTCGCCGCCCGACTGGGCTGGCGATGAGCG
AAATGTAGTGCTTACGTTGTCCCGCATTTGGTACAGCGCAGTAACCGGCAAAATCGCGCCGAAGGATGTC
GCTGCCGACTGGGCAATGGAGCGCCTGCCGGCCCAGTATCAGCCCGTCATACTTGAAGCTAGACAGGCTT
ATCTTGGACAAGAAGAAGATCGCTTGGCCTCGCGCGCAGATCAGTTGGAAGAATTTGTCCACTACGTGAA
AGGCGAGATCACCAAGGTAGTCGGCAAATAACCCTCGACTCTAGAGGATCCCCGGGTACCGAGCTCGAAT
TCCGTGATAGGTGGGCTGCCCTTCCTGGTTGGCTTGGTTTCATCAGCCATCCGCTTGCCCTCATCTGTTA
CGCCGGCGGTAGCCGGCCAGCCTCGCAGAGCAGGATTCCCGTTGAGCACCGCCAGGTGCGAATAAGGGAC
AGTGAAGAAGGAACACCCGCTCGCGGGTGGGCCTACTTCACCTATCCTGCCCGGCTGACGCCGTTGGATA
CACCAAGGAAAGTCTACACGAACCCTTTGGCAAAATCCTGTATATCGTGCGAAAAAGGATGGATATACCG
AAAAAATCGCTATAATGACCCCGAAGCAGGGTTATGCAGCGGAAAACGGAATTCGAGCTCGGTACCCGGG
GATCCTCTAGAGTCGAGCCACCCATGACCAAAATCCCTTAACGTGAGTTACGCGTCGTTCCACTGAGCGT
CAGACCCCGTAGAAAAGATCAAAGGATCTTCTTGAGATCCTTTTTTTCTGCGCGTAATCTGCTGCTTGCA
AACAAAAAAACCACCGCTACCAGCGGTGGTTTGTTTGCCGGATCAAGAGCTACCAACTCTTTTTCCGAAG
GTAACTGGCTTCAGCAGAGCGCAGATACCAAATACTGTTCTTCTAGTGTAGCCGTAGTTAGGCCACCACT
TCAAGAACTCTGTAGCACCGCCTACATACCTCGCTCTGCTAATCCTGTTACCAGTGGCTGCTGCCAGTGG
CGATAAGTCGTGTCTTACCGGGTTGGACTCAAGACGATAGTTACCGGATAAGGCGCAGCGGTCGGGCTGA
ACGGGGGGTTCGTGCACACAGCCCAGCTTGGAGCGAACGACCTACACCGAACTGAGATACCTACAGCGTG
AGCTATGAGAAAGCGCCACGCTTCCCGAAGGGAGAAAGGCGGACAGGTATCCGGTAAGCGGCAGGGTCGG
AACAGGAGAGCGCACGAGGGAGCTTCCAGGGGGAAACGCCTGGTATCTTTATAGTCCTGTCGGGTTTCGC
CACCTCTGACTTGAGCGTCGATTTTTGTGATGCTCGTCAGGGGGGCGGAGCCTATGGAAAAACGCCAGCA
ACGCGGCCTTTTTACGGTTCCTGGCCTTTTGCTGGCCTTTTGCTCACATGTT
